Addgene plasmid #190833: pSilencer2.1-U6-3JB1F+2
Purpose: For mammalian expression of 3JB1F+2, a dual-specificity aptamer that binds OGT and GFP. Expression is driven by a U6 promoter. This dual-specificity aptamer adopts a folded linker.
Depositing lab: Gerald Hart. Depositing organization: University of Georgia. Publication: Dual-specificity RNA aptamers enable manipulation of target-specific O-GlcNAcylation and unveil functions of O-GlcNAc on beta-catenin. Zhu Y, Hart GW. Cell. 2022 Dec 30:S0092-8674(22)01529-X. doi: 10.1016/j.cell.2022.12.016. PubMed 36626902.
Backbone
  Vector backbone: pSilencer2.1-U6 hygro
  Total vector size (bp): 5137
  Vector type: Mammalian Expression, Synthetic Biology, Affinity Reagent/ Antibody
  Selectable markers: Hygromycin
Growth in bacteria
  Bacterial resistance: Ampicillin, 100 μg/mL
  Growth temperature: 37°C
  Growth strain: DH5alpha
  Copy number: High Copy
Gene/Insert
  Gene/Insert name: 3JB1F_T1+2bp (A Dual-Specificity aptamer targeting OGT and GFP)
  Species: Synthetic
  Insert size (bp): 299
  Promoter: U6
  Cloning method: Gibson Cloning
  Sequencing primers: 5′ T7, LKO.1 5'; 3′ 2.0Rev
Terms and licenses: Academic/Nonprofit Terms; Industry Terms
Depositor comments: Sequence of the AP3 portion is from the article below: Shui, B., Ozer, A., Zipfel, W., Sahu, N., Singh, A., Lis, J.T., Shi, H., and Kotlikoff, M.I. (2012). RNA aptamers that functionally interact with green fluorescent protein and its derivatives. Nucleic Acids Res 40, e39. 10.1093/nar/gkr1264.
How to cite: pSilencer2.1-U6-3JB1F+2 was a gift from Gerald Hart (Addgene plasmid # 190833 ; http://n2t.net/addgene:190833 ; RRID:Addgene_190833)
