[The description below was written by a language model from this plasmid's Addgene catalogue record and pLannotate feature annotations shown in this document.]
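Description:
pSilencer2.1-U6-3JB1F+2 is a 5,137 bp mammalian expression plasmid built on the pSilencer2.1-U6 hygro backbone, a vector designed for RNA polymerase III-driven production of small RNAs in transfected cells. It is maintained in E. coli as a high-copy plasmid through a ColE1/pUC-type origin and selected with ampicillin via the β-lactamase gene. For selection of mammalian cells it carries a hygromycin resistance cassette in which an SV40 enhancer/early promoter fragment drives the hygromycin phosphotransferase coding sequence, followed by an SV40 polyadenylation signal. The annotation also picks up backbone remnants with no stated functional role here, including fragments of lacI, lacZα, ble, rop and the bom region, lac promoter/operator elements, and SP6 and T7 phage promoters located upstream of the expression cassette.

The payload is a 299 bp synthetic insert, 3JB1F_T1+2bp, introduced by Gibson cloning and transcribed from the human U6 snRNA promoter. The insert itself is not annotated in the feature table, but the unannotated interval between the U6 promoter and the lacZα fragment is consistent with its position. It encodes a non-coding dual-specificity RNA aptamer that joins a module binding O-GlcNAc transferase (OGT) to a module binding GFP; the GFP-binding portion is the previously described AP3 aptamer. In this version, the two modules are connected by a linker that adopts a folded structure. By bridging OGT to a GFP-tagged protein, such aptamers are intended to manipulate O-GlcNAcylation of a chosen target in living cells. The associated study applied the approach to β-catenin.
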