Features (pLannotate 1.2.2; 20 found; start..end, strand, type, name):
     96..186     +  promoter       AmpR promoter (fragment): bla
    187..480     +  promoter       SV40 promoter (fragment): SV40 enhancer and early promoter
    529..1554    +  CDS            HygR: aminoglycoside phosphotransferase from E. coli; aph(4)-Ia; confers resistance to hygromycin
   1564..1689    +  CDS            ble (fragment): BLE_KLEPN - Experimental evidence at protein level: Swiss-Prot protein existence level 1. Binding protein with a strong affinity to the bleomycin family of antibiotics. Binds to CL990; an antimitotic-antibiotic compound. From Klebsiella pneumoniae.
   1684..1805    +  polyA_signal   SV40 poly(A) signal: SV40 polyadenylation signal
   1878..1894    -  protein_bind   lac operator: The lac repressor binds to the lac operator to inhibit transcription in E. coli. This inhibition can be relieved by adding lactose or isopropyl-β-D-thiogalactopyranoside (IPTG). lac repressor encoded by lacI
   1902..1926    -  promoter       lac promoter (fragment): promoter for the E. coli lac operon
   1936..1955    +  promoter       AmpR promoter (fragment): bla
   1956..2816    +  CDS            AmpR: β-lactamase; bla; confers resistance to ampicillin, carbenicillin, and related antibiotics
   2987..3575    +  rep_origin     ori: high-copy-number ColE1/pMB1/pBR322/pUC origin of replication
   3758..3850    +  CDS            lacI (fragment): lac repressor; lacI; The lac repressor binds to the lac operator to inhibit transcription in E. coli. This inhibition can be relieved by adding lactose or isopropyl-β-D-thiogalactopyranoside (IPTG).
   3863..3884    +  protein_bind   CAP binding site: CAP binding activates transcription in the presence of cAMP. E. coli catabolite activator protein
   3899..3929    +  promoter       lac promoter: promoter for the E. coli lac operon
   3937..3953    +  protein_bind   lac operator: The lac repressor binds to the lac operator to inhibit transcription in E. coli. This inhibition can be relieved by adding lactose or isopropyl-β-D-thiogalactopyranoside (IPTG). lac repressor encoded by lacI
   3997..4015    +  promoter       SP6 promoter: promoter for bacteriophage SP6 RNA polymerase
   4027..4045    +  promoter       T7 promoter: promoter for bacteriophage T7 RNA polymerase
   4176..4416    +  promoter       U6 promoter: RNA polymerase III promoter for human U6 snRNA
   4742..4896    +  CDS            lacZα (fragment): LacZα fragment of β-galactosidase; lacZ fragment
   4902..5001    -  misc_feature   bom (fragment): basis of mobility region from pBR322
   5103..1       -  CDS            rop (fragment) (across the origin): Rop protein, which maintains plasmids at low copy number; rop
>Addgene plasmid #190833 | pSilencer2.1-U6-3JB1F+2 | addgene full sequence | sequence record 379189 | Addgene NGS Result
GACGAAAGGGCCTCGTGATACGCCTATTTTTATAGGTTAATGTCATGATAATAATGGTTTCTTAGACGTC
AGGTGGCACTTTTCGGGGAAATGTGCGCGGAACCCCTATTTGTTTATTTTTCTAAATACATTCAAATATG
TATCCGCTCATGAGACAATAACCCTGATAAATGCTTCAATAATATTCCAGCAGGCAGAAGTATGCAAAGC
ATGCATCTCAATTAGTTAGCAACCAGGTGTGGAAAGTCCCCAGGCTCCCCAGCAGGCAGAAGTATGCAAA
GCATGCATCTCAATTAGTCAGCAACCATAGTCCCGCCCCTAACTCCGCCCATCCCGCCCCTAACTCCGCC
CAGTTCCGCCCATTCTCCGCCCCATGGCTGACTAATTTTTTTTATTTATGCAGAGGCCGAGGCCGCCTCT
GCCTCTGAGCTATTCCAGAAGTAGTGGGGAGGCTTTTTTGGAGGCCTAGGCTTTTGCAAAAAGCTCCCGG
GAGCTTGTATATCCATTTTCGGATCTGATCAGCACGTGATGAAAAAGCCTGAACTCACCGCGACGTCTGT
CGAGAAGTTTCTGATCGAAAAGTTCGACAGCGTCTCCGACCTGATGCAGCTCTCGGAGGGCGAAGAATCT
CGTGCTTTCAGCTTCGATGTAGGAGGGCGTGGATATGTCCTGCGGGTAAATAGCTGCGCCGATGGTTTCT
ACAAAGATCGTTATGTTTATCGGCACTTTGCATCGGCCGCGCTCCCGATTCCGGAAGTGCTTGACATTGG
GGAATTCAGCGAGAGCCTGACCTATTGCATCTCCCGCCGTGCACAGGGTGTCACGTTGCAAGACCTGCCT
GAAACCGAACTGCCCGCTGTTCTGCAGCCGGTCGCGGAGGCCATGGATGCGATCGCTGCGGCCGATCTTA
GCCAGACGAGCGGGTTCGGCCCATTCGGACCGCAAGGAATCGGTCAATACACTACATGGCGTGATTTCAT
ATGCGCGATTGCTGATCCCCATGTGTATCACTGGCAAACTGTGATGGACGACACCGTCAGTGCGTCCGTC
GCGCAGGCTCTCGATGAGCTGATGCTTTGGGCCGAGGACTGCCCCGAAGTCCGGCACCTCGTGCACGCGG
ATTTCGGCTCCAACAATGTCCTGACGGACAATGGCCGCATAACAGCGGTCATTGACTGGAGCGAGGCGAT
GTTCGGGGATTCCCAATACGAGGTCGCCAACATCTTCTTCTGGAGGCCGTGGTTGGCTTGTATGGAGCAG
CAGACGCGCTACTTCGAGCGGAGGCATCCGGAGCTTGCAGGATCGCCGCGGCTCCGGGCGTATATGCTCC
GCATTGGTCTTGACCAACTCTATCAGAGCTTGGTTGACGGCAATTTCGATGATGCAGCTTGGGCGCAGGG
TCGATGCGACGCAATCGTCCGATCCGGAGCCGGGACTGTCGGGCGTACACAAATCGCCCGCAGAAGCGCG
GCCGTCTGGACCGATGGCTGTGTAGAAGTACTCGCCGATAGTGGAAACCGACGCCCCAGCACTCGTCCGA
GGGCAAAGGAATAGCACGTGCTACGAGATTTCGATTCCACCGCCGCCTTCTATGAAAGGTTGGGCTTCGG
AATCGTTTTCCGGGACGCCGGCTGGATGATCCTCCAGCGCGGGGATCTCATGCTGGAGTTCTTCGCCCAC
CCCAACTTGTTTATTGCAGCTTATAATGGTTACAAATAAAGCAATAGCATCACAAATTTCACAAATAAAG
CATTTTTTTCACTGCATTCTAGTTGTGGTTTGTCCAAACTCATCAATGTATCTTATCATGTCTGTATACC
GTCGACCTCTAGCTAGAGCTTGGCGTAATCATGGTCATAGCTGTTTCCTGTGTGAAATTGTTATCCGCTC
ACAATTCCACACAACATACGAGCCGGAAGCATAAAGGTAAGCCTGAATATTGAAAAAGGAAGAGTATGAG
TATTCAACATTTCCGTGTCGCCCTTATTCCCTTTTTTGCGGCATTTTGCCTTCCTGTTTTTGCTCACCCA
GAAACGCTGGTGAAAGTAAAAGATGCTGAAGATCAGTTGGGTGCACGAGTGGGTTACATCGAACTGGATC
TCAACAGCGGTAAGATCCTTGAGAGTTTTCGCCCCGAAGAACGTTTTCCAATGATGAGCACTTTTAAAGT
TCTGCTATGTGGCGCGGTATTATCCCGTATTGACGCCGGGCAAGAGCAACTCGGTCGCCGCATACACTAT
TCTCAGAATGACTTGGTTGAGTACTCACCAGTCACAGAAAAGCATCTTACGGATGGCATGACAGTAAGAG
AATTATGCAGTGCTGCCATAACCATGAGTGATAACACTGCGGCCAACTTACTTCTGACAACGATCGGAGG
ACCGAAGGAGCTAACCGCTTTTTTGCACAACATGGGGGATCATGTAACTCGCCTTGATCGTTGGGAACCG
GAGCTGAATGAAGCCATACCAAACGACGAGCGTGACACCACGATGCCTGTAGCAATGGCAACAACGTTGC
GCAAACTATTAACTGGCGAACTACTTACTCTAGCTTCCCGGCAACAATTAATAGACTGGATGGAGGCGGA
TAAAGTTGCAGGACCACTTCTGCGCTCGGCCCTTCCGGCTGGCTGGTTTATTGCTGATAAATCTGGAGCC
GGTGAGCGTGGGTCTCGCGGTATCATTGCAGCACTGGGGCCAGATGGTAAGCCCTCCCGTATCGTAGTTA
TCTACACGACGGGGAGTCAGGCAACTATGGATGAACGAAATAGACAGATCGCTGAGATAGGTGCCTCACT
GATTAAGCATTGGTAACTGTCAGACCAAGTTTACTCATATATACTTTAGATTGATTTAAAACTTCATTTT
TAATTTAAAAGGATCTAGGTGAAGATCCTTTTTGATAATCTCATGACCAAAATCCCTTAACGTGAGTTTT
CGTTCCACTGAGCGTCAGACCCCGTAGAAAAGATCAAAGGATCTTCTTGAGATCCTTTTTTTCTGCGCGT
AATCTGCTGCTTGCAAACAAAAAAACCACCGCTACCAGCGGTGGTTTTTTTGCCGGATCAAGAGCTACCA
ACTCTTTTTCCGAAGGTAACTGGCTTCAGCAGAGCGCAGATACCAAATACTGTTCTTCTAGTGTAGCCGT
AGTTAGGCCACCACTTCAAGAACTCTGTAGCACCGCCTACATACCTCGCTCTGCTAATCCTGTTACCAGT
GGCTGCTGCCAGTGGCGATAAGTCGTGTCTTACCGGGTTGGACTCAAGACGATAGTTACCGGATAAGGCG
CAGCGGTCGGGCTGAACGGGGGGTTCGTGCACACAGCCCAGCTTGGAGCGAACGACCTACACCGAACTGA
GATACCTACAGCGTGAGCTATGAGAAAGCGCCACGCTTCCCGAAGGGAGAAAGGCGGACAGGTATCCGGT
AAGCGGCAGGGTCGGAACAGGAGAGCGCACGAGGGAGCTTCCAGGGGGAAACGCCTGGTATCTTTATAGT
CCTGTCGGGTTTCGCCACCTCTGACTTGAGCGTCGATTTTTGTGATGCTCGTCAGGGGGGCGGAGCCTAT
GGAAAAACGCCAGCAACGCGGCCTTTTTACGGTTCCTGGCCTTTTGCTGGCCTTTTGCTCACATGTTCTT
TCCTGCGTTATCCCCTGATTCTGTGGATAACCGTATTACCGCCTTTGAGTGAGCTGATACCGCTCGCCGC
AGCCGAACGACCGAGCGCAGCGAGTCAGTGAGCGAGGAAGCGGAAGAGCGCCCAATACGCAAACCGCCTC
TCCCCGCGCGTTGGCCGATTCATTAATGCAGCTGGCACGACAGGTTTCCCGACTGGAAAGCGGGCAGTGA
GCGCAACGCAATTAATGTGAGTTAGCTCACTCATTAGGCACCCCAGGCTTTACACTTTATGCTTCCGGCT
CGTATGTTGTGTGGAATTGTGAGCGGATAACAATTTCACACAGGAAACAGCTATGACATGATTACGAATT
GCAACGATTTAGGTGACACTATAGAAGAGAAGGAATTAATACGACTCACTATAGGGAGAGAGAGAGAATT
ACCCTCACTAAAGGGAGGAGAAGCATGAATTCCCCAGTGGAAAGACGCGCAGGCAAAACGCACCACGTGA
CGGAGCGTGACCGCGCGCCGAGCGCGCGCCAAGGTCGGGCAGGAAGAGGGCCTATTTCCCATGATTCCTT
CATATTTGCATATACGATACAAGGCTGTTAGAGAGATAATTAGAATTAATTTGACTGTAAACACAAAGAT
ATTAGTACAAAATACGTGACGTAGAAAGTAATAATTTCTTGGGTAGTTTGCAGTTTTAAAATTATGTTTT
AAAATGGACTATCATATGCTTACCGTAACTTGAAAGTATTTCGATTTCTTGGGTTTATATATCTTGTGGA
AAGGACGCGGGATCCGGCATCAATATGGTGACCTCCCGGGCTCCCGAGGAGAGAATCACTTACGGATCCT
CGTTAAGTGGCTCTCAGTCGCCCGTAACTCCGATGCCGATGCAGCGGCGACAACTGCACCCAAGGCTCGG
ATCCTCGGGAGAGCGGGGGACCACCAGGTTGCCTAAGGGGGGTGAACCGGCCCAGGTCGGAAGCTTCTGG
ACTGCGATGGGAGCACGAAACGTCGTGGCGCAATTGGGTGGGGAAAGTCCTTAAAAGAGGGCCACCACAG
AAGCTAACGGAGCAGGTCAAAACTCCCGTGCTGTTTTTTGGAAAAGCTTGGCACTGGCCGTCGTTTTACA
ACGTCGTGACTGGGAAAACCCTGGCGTTACCCAACTTAATCGCCTTGCAGCACATCCCCCTTTCGCCAGC
TGGCGTAATAGCGAAGAGGCCCGCACCGATCGCCCTTCCCAACAGTTGCGCAGCCTGAATGGCGAATGGC
GCCTGATGCGGTATTTTCTCCTTACGCATCTGTGCGGTATTTCACACCGCATATGGTGCACTCTCAGTAC
AATCTGCTCTGATGCCGCATAGTTAAGCCAGCCCCGACACCCGCCAACACCCGCTGACGCGCCCTGACGG
GCTTGTCTGCTCCCGGCATCCGCTTACAGACAAGCTGTGACCGTCTCCGGGAGCTGCATGTGTCAGAGGT
TTTCACCGTCATCACCGAAACGCGCGA
